Addgene plasmid #41827: pAAH3
Purpose: (Empty Backbone) Used as a PCR template for tagging yeast proteins with the DHFR tag (c-terminal histag) by homologous recombination and selection for phleomycin resistance.
Depositing lab: Melissa Moore. Depositing organization: University of Massachusetts, Worcester. Publication: Ordered and dynamic assembly of single spliceosomes. Hoskins AA, Friedman LJ, Gallagher SS, Crawford DJ, Anderson EG, Wombacher R, Ramirez N, Cornish VW, Gelles J, Moore MJ. Science. 2011 Mar 11;331(6022):1289-95. 10.1126/science.1198830 PubMed 21393538.
Backbone
  Vector backbone: pUG66
  Backbone size (bp): 3580
  Modifications to backbone: Contains the gene for the E. coli dihydrofolate reductase (DHFR) with a c-terminal histag Made by removal of the DHFR gene from pAED4-DHFR (L. W. Miller, Y. Cai, M. P. Sheetz, V. W. Cornish, Nat. Methods 2, 255 (2005)) by digestion with NdeI and HindIII and ligation into the pUG66 plasmid (Euroscarf)
  Vector type: Yeast Expression ; PCR template
  Promoter: TEF
  Selectable markers: phleomycin
Growth in bacteria
  Bacterial resistance: Ampicillin, 100 μg/mL
  Growth temperature: 37°C
  Growth strain: DH5alpha
  Copy number: Unknown
Gene/Insert
  Sequencing primers: 3′ T7
Resource information
  A portion of this plasmid was derived from a plasmid made by: Virginia Cornish
Terms and licenses: Academic/Nonprofit Terms; Industry Terms: Not Available to Industry
How to cite: pAAH3 was a gift from Melissa Moore (Addgene plasmid # 41827 ; http://n2t.net/addgene:41827 ; RRID:Addgene_41827)
