[The description below was written by a language model from this plasmid's Addgene catalogue record and pLannotate feature annotations shown in this document.]
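Description:
pAAH3 is a PCR-template plasmid built on the pUG66 backbone for C-terminal tagging of yeast proteins at their chromosomal loci. It is not meant to be maintained in yeast. The annotated features include no yeast replication origin or centromere, and the plasmid is propagated in E. coli through a high-copy ColE1/pUC-type origin with ampicillin resistance (AmpR and its bla promoter). The sequence record is 4,002 nt. Short fragments annotated as lacI, rop and bom appear to be vestigial backbone remnants, and a T7 promoter lies downstream of the marker cassette, where it serves as a sequencing primer site.

The amplifiable module begins with the E. coli dihydrofolate reductase gene (folA/DHFR), which was transferred from pAED4-DHFR as an NdeI–HindIII fragment. It is followed directly by a short histidine tag, which the automated annotation labels as a fragment of a composite tag. No promoter is annotated upstream of DHFR. This fits the design, in which the tag is fused in frame to the 3′ end of a target open reading frame and expressed from that gene's own promoter.

Downstream of DHFR is the pUG66 marker cassette, consisting of the Ashbya gossypii TEF promoter, the ble bleomycin/phleomycin-binding protein gene and the TEF terminator, flanked by two loxP sites in the same orientation. Primers carrying homology to the target locus amplify the DHFR-His tag together with this marker, and integrants made by homologous recombination are selected on phleomycin. The loxP arrangement should allow Cre recombinase to excise the marker afterwards, although the record does not mention this use. The associated publication concerns single-molecule analysis of spliceosome assembly.
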