Features (pLannotate 1.2.2; 14 found; start..end, strand, type, name):
      4..480     +  CDS            folA: DYR_ECOLI - Also known as tmrA. Experimental evidence at protein level: Swiss-Prot protein existence level 1. Key enzyme in folate metabolism. Catalyzes an essential reaction for de novo glycine and purine synthesis, and for DNA precursor synthesis. From Escherichia coli (strain K12).
    480..498     +  CDS            capTEV™ (fragment): composite tag for in vivo biotinylation, TEV protease cleavage, and 6xHis tagging
    548..581     -  protein_bind   loxP: Cre-mediated recombination occurs in the 8-bp core sequence (GCATACAT). Cre recombinase
    636..979     +  promoter       TEF promoter: Ashbya gossypii TEF promoter
    986..1363    +  CDS            ble: BLE_KLEPN - Experimental evidence at protein level: Swiss-Prot protein existence level 1. Binding protein with a strong affinity to the bleomycin family of antibiotics. Binds to CL990; an antimitotic-antibiotic compound. From Klebsiella pneumoniae.
   1372..1569    +  terminator     TEF terminator: Ashbya gossypii TEF terminator
   1632..1665    -  protein_bind   loxP: Cre-mediated recombination occurs in the 8-bp core sequence (GCATACAT). Cre recombinase
   1719..1737    -  promoter       T7 promoter: promoter for bacteriophage T7 RNA polymerase
   1759..1812    -  CDS            lacI (fragment): lac repressor; lacI; The lac repressor binds to the lac operator to inhibit transcription in E. coli. This inhibition can be relieved by adding lactose or isopropyl-β-D-thiogalactopyranoside (IPTG).
   1995..2583    -  rep_origin     ori: high-copy-number ColE1/pMB1/pBR322/pUC origin of replication
   2754..3614    -  CDS            AmpR: β-lactamase; bla; confers resistance to ampicillin, carbenicillin, and related antibiotics
   3615..3719    -  promoter       AmpR promoter: bla
   3814..3849    +  CDS            rop (fragment): Rop protein, which maintains plasmids at low copy number; rop
   3951..1       +  misc_feature   bom (fragment) (across the origin): basis of mobility region from pBR322
>Addgene plasmid #41827 | pAAH3 | depositor full sequence | sequence record 69168 | pAAH3 sequence 4002 bps
CATATGATCAGTCTGATTGCGGCGTTAGCGGTAGATCGCGTTATCGGCATGGAAAACGCCATGCCGTGGA
ACCTGCCTGCCGATCTCGCCTGGTTTAAACGCAACACCTTAAATAAACCCGTGATTATGGGCCGCCATAC
CTGGGAATCAATCGGTCGTCCGTTGCCAGGACGCAAAAATATTATCCTCAGCAGTCAACCGGGTACGGAC
GATCGCGTAACGTGGGTGAAGTCGGTGGATGAAGCCATCGCGGCGTGTGGTGACGTACCAGAAATCATGG
TGATTGGCGGCGGTCGCGTTTATGAACAGTTCTTGCCAAAAGCGCAAAAACTGTATCTGACGCATATCGA
CGCAGAAGTGGAAGGCGACACCCATTTCCCGGATTACGAGCCGGATGACTGGGAATCGGTATTCAGCGAA
TTCCACGATGCTGATGCGCAGAACTCTCACAGCTATTGCTTTGAGATTCTGGAGCGGCGGCATCATCATC
ATCATCATTAACTCGAGCAGCTGAAGCTTCGTACGCTGCAGGTCGACAACCCTTAATATAACTTCGTATA
ATGTATGCTATACGAAGTTATTAGGTCTAGAGATCTGTTTAGCTTGCCTCGTCCCCGCCGGGTCACCCGG
CCAGCGACATGGAGGCCCAGAATACCCTCCTTGACAGTCTTGACGTGCGCAGCTCAGGGGCATGATGTGA
CTGTCGCCCGTACATTTAGCCCATACATCCCCATGTATAATCATTTGCATCCATACATTTTGATGGCCGC
ACGGCGCGAAGCAAAAATTACGGCTCCTCGCTGCAGACCTGCGAGCAGGGAAACGCTCCCCTCACAGACG
CGTTGAATTGTCCCCACGCCGCGCCCCTGTAGAGAAATATAAAAGGTTAGGATTTGCCACTGAGGTTCTT
CTTTCATATACTTCCTTTTAAAATCTTGCTAGGATACAGTTCTCACATCACATCCGAACATAAACAACCA
TGGGTATGACCGACCAAGCGACGCCCAACCTGCCATCACGAGATTTCGATCCCACCGCCGCCTTCTATGA
AAGGTTGGGCTTCGGAATCGTTTTCCGGGACGCCGGCTGGATGATCCTCCAGCGCGGGGATCTCAAGCTG
GAGTTCTTCGCCCACCCCGGGCTCGATCCCCTCGCGAGTTGGTTCAGCTGCTGCCTGAGGCTGGACGACC
TCGCGGAGTTCTACCGGCAGTGCAAATCCGTCGGCATCCAGGAAACCAGCAGCGGCTATCCGCGCATCCA
TGCCCCCGAACTGCAGGAGTGGGGAGGCACGATGGCCGCTTTGGTCGACCCGGACGGGACGCTCCTGCGC
CTGATACAGAACGAATTGCTTGCAGGCATCTCATGATCAGTACTGACAATAAAAAGATTCTTGTTTTCAA
GAACTTGTCATTTGTATAGTTTTTTTATATTGTAGTTGTTCTATTTTAATCAAATGTTAGCGTGATTTAT
ATTTTTTTTCGCCTCGACATCATCTGCCCAGATGCGAAGTTAAGTGCGCAGAAAGTAATATCATGCGTCA
ATCGTATGTGAATGCTGGTCGCTATACTGCTGTCGATTCGATACTAACGCCGCCATCCAGTGTCGAAAAC
GAGCTCTCGAGAACCCTTAATATAACTTCGTATAATGTATGCTATACGAAGTTATTAGGTGATATCAGAT
CCACTAGTGGCCTATGCGGCCGCGGATCTGCCGGTCTCCCTATAGTGAGTCGTATTAATTTCGATAAGCC
AGGTTAACCTGCATTAATGAATCGGCCAACGCGCGGGGAGAGGCGGTTTGCGTATTGGGCGCTCTTCCGC
TTCCTCGCTCACTGACTCGCTGCGCTCGGTCGTTCGGCTGCGGCGAGCGGTATCAGCTCACTCAAAGGCG
GTAATACGGTTATCCACAGAATCAGGGGATAACGCAGGAAAGAACATGTGAGCAAAAGGCCAGCAAAAGG
CCAGGAACCGTAAAAAGGCCGCGTTGCTGGCGTTTTTCCATAGGCTCCGCCCCCCTGACGAGCATCACAA
AAATCGACGCTCAAGTCAGAGGTGGCGAAACCCGACAGGACTATAAAGATACCAGGCGTTTCCCCCTGGA
AGCTCCCTCGTGCGCTCTCCTGTTCCGACCCTGCCGCTTACCGGATACCTGTCCGCCTTTCTCCCTTCGG
GAAGCGTGGCGCTTTCTCAATGCTCACGCTGTAGGTATCTCAGTTCGGTGTAGGTCGTTCGCTCCAAGCT
GGGCTGTGTGCACGAACCCCCCGTTCAGCCCGACCGCTGCGCCTTATCCGGTAACTATCGTCTTGAGTCC
AACCCGGTAAGACACGACTTATCGCCACTGGCAGCAGCCACTGGTAACAGGATTAGCAGAGCGAGGTATG
TAGGCGGTGCTACAGAGTTCTTGAAGTGGTGGCCTAACTACGGCTACACTAGAAGGACAGTATTTGGTAT
CTGCGCTCTGCTGAAGCCAGTTACCTTCGGAAAAAGAGTTGGTAGCTCTTGATCCGGCAAACAAACCACC
GCTGGTAGCGGTGGTTTTTTTGTTTGCAAGCAGCAGATTACGCGCAGAAAAAAAGGATCTCAAGAAGATC
CTTTGATCTTTTCTACGGGGTCTGACGCTCAGTGGAACGAAAACTCACGTTAAGGGATTTTGGTCATGAG
ATTATCAAAAAGGATCTTCACCTAGATCCTTTTAAATTAAAAATGAAGTTTTAAATCAATCTAAAGTATA
TATGAGTAAACTTGGTCTGACAGTTACCAATGCTTAATCAGTGAGGCACCTATCTCAGCGATCTGTCTAT
TTCGTTCATCCATAGTTGCCTGACTCCCCGTCGTGTAGATAACTACGATACGGGAGGGCTTACCATCTGG
CCCCAGTGCTGCAATGATACCGCGAGACCCACGCTCACCGGCTCCAGATTTATCAGCAATAAACCAGCCA
GCCGGAAGGGCCGAGCGCAGAAGTGGTCCTGCAACTTTATCCGCCTCCATCCAGTCTATTAATTGTTGCC
GGGAAGCTAGAGTAAGTAGTTCGCCAGTTAATAGTTTGCGCAACGTTGTTGCCATTGCTACAGGCATCGT
GGTGTCACGCTCGTCGTTTGGTATGGCTTCATTCAGCTCCGGTTCCCAACGATCAAGGCGAGTTACATGA
TCCCCCATGTTGTGCAAAAAAGCGGTTAGCTCCTTCGGTCCTCCGATCGTTGTCAGAAGTAAGTTGGCCG
CAGTGTTATCACTCATGGTTATGGCAGCACTGCATAATTCTCTTACTGTCATGCCATCCGTAAGATGCTT
TTCTGTGACTGGTGAGTACTCAACCAAGTCATTCTGAGAATAGTGTATGCGGCGACCGAGTTGCTCTTGC
CCGGCGTCAATACGGGATAATACCGCGCCACATAGCAGAACTTTAAAAGTGCTCATCATTGGAAAACGTT
CTTCGGGGCGAAAACTCTCAAGGATCTTACCGCTGTTGAGATCCAGTTCGATGTAACCCACTCGTGCACC
CAACTGATCTTCAGCATCTTTTACTTTCACCAGCGTTTCTGGGTGAGCAAAAACAGGAAGGCAAAATGCC
GCAAAAAAGGGAATAAGGGCGACACGGAAATGTTGAATACTCATACTCTTCCTTTTTCAATATTATTGAA
GCATTTATCAGGGTTATTGTCTCATGAGCGGATACATATTTGAATGTATTTAGAAAAATAAACAAATAGG
GGTTCCGCGCACATTTCCCCGAAAAGTGCCACCTGACGTCTAAGAAACCATTATTATCATGACATTAACC
TATAAAAATAGGCGTATCACGAGGCCCTTTCGTCTCGCGCGTTTCGGTGATGACGGTGAAAACCTCTGAC
ACATGCAGCTCCCGGAGACGGTCACAGCTTGTCTGTAAGCGGATGCCGGGAGCAGACAAGCCCGTCAGGG
CGCGTCAGCGGGTGTTGGCGGGTGTCGGGGCTGGCTTAACTATGCGGCATCAGAGCAGATTGTACTGAGA
GTGCACCATATG
