>Addgene plasmid #41827 | pAAH3 | addgene partial sequence | sequence record 72704 | T7 5'-TAATACGACTCACTATAGGG-3'
GGCCACTAGTGGATCTGATATCACCTAATAACTTCGTATAGCATACATTATACGAAGTTATATTAAGGGT
TCTCGAGAGCTCGTTTTCGACACTGGATGGCGGCGTTAGTATCGAATCGACAGCAGTATAGCGACCAGCA
TTCACATACGATTGACGCATGATATTACTTTCTGCGCACTTAACTTCGCATCTGGGCAGATGATGTCGAG
GCGAAAAAAAATATAAATCACGCTAACATTTGATTAAAATAGAACAACTACAATATAAAAAAACTATACA
AATGACAAGTTCTTGAAAACAAGAATCTTTTTATTGTCAGTACTGATCATGAGATGCCTGCAAGCAATTC
GTTCTGTATCAGGCGCAGGAGCGTCCCGTCCGGGTCGACCAAAGCGGCCATCGTGCCTCCCCACTCCTGC
AGTTCGGGGGCATGGATGCGCGGATAGCCGCTGCTGGTTTCCTGGATGCCGACGGATTTGCACTGCCGGT
AGAACTCCGCGAGGTCGTCCAGCCTCAGGCAGCAGCTGAACCAACTCGCGAGGGGATCGAGCCCGGGGTG
GGCGAAGAACTCCAGCATGAGATCCCCGCGCTGGAGGATCATCCAGCCGGCGTCCCGGAAAACGATTCCG
AAGCCCAACCTTTCATAGAAGGCGGCGGTGGGATCGAAATCTCGTGATGGCAGGTTGGGCGTCGCTTGGT
CGGTCATACCCATGGTTGTTTATGTTCGGATGTGATGTGAGAACTGTATCCTAGCAAGATTTTAAAAGGA
AGTATATGAAAGAAGAACCTCAGTGGCAAATCCTAACCTTTTATAT
