>Addgene plasmid #41827 | pAAH3 | addgene partial sequence | sequence record 73278 | pRSII-F1 5'-CGGCATCAGAGCAGATTGTAC-3'
AGTCTGATTGCGGCGTTAGCGGTAGATCGCGTTATCGGCATGGAAAACGCCATGCCGTGGAACCTGCCTG
CCGATCTCGCCTGGTTTAAACGCAACACCTTAAATAAACCCGTGATTATGGGCCGCCATACCTGGGAATC
AATCGGTCGTCCGTTGCCAGGACGCAAAAATATTATCCTCAGCAGTCAACCGGGTACGGACGATCGCGTA
ACGTGGGTGAAGTCGGTGGATGAAGCCATCGCGGCGTGTGGTGACGTACCAGAAATCATGGTGATTGGCG
GCGGTCGCGTTTATGAACAGTTCTTGCCAAAAGCGCAAAAACTGTATCTGACGCATATCGACGCAGAAGT
GGAAGGCGACACCCATTTCCCGGATTACGAGCCGGATGACTGGGAATCGGTATTCAGCGAATTCCACGAT
GCTGATGCGCAGAACTCTCACAGCTATTGCTTTGAGATTCTGGAGCGGCGGCATCATCATCATCATCATT
AACTCGAGCAGCTGAAGCTTCGTACGCTGCAGGTCGACAACCCTTAATATAACTTCGTATAATGTATGCT
ATACGAAGTTATTAGGTCTAGAGATCTGTTTAGCTTGCCTCGTCCCCGCCGGGTCACCCGGCCAGCGACA
TGGAGGCCCAGAATACCCTCCTTGACAGTCTTGACGTGCGCAGCTCAGGGGCATGATGTGACTGTCGCCC
GTACATTTAGCCCATACATCCCCATGTATAATCATTTGCATCCATACATTTTGATGGCCGCACGGCGCGA
AGCAAAAATTACGGCTCCTCGCTGCAGACCTGCGAGCAGGGAAACGCTCCCCTCACAGACGCGTTGAATT
GTCCCCACGCCGCGCCCCTGTAGAGAAATATAAAAGGTTAGGATTTGCCACTGAGGTTCTTCTTTCATAT
ACTTCCTTTTAAAATCTTGCTAGGATACAGTTCTCACATCACATCCGAACATAAACAACCATGGGTATGA
CCGACCAAGCGACGCCCAACCTGCCATCACGAGATTTCGATCCCACCGCCGCCTTCTATGAAAGGTTGGG
CTTCG
